>Addgene plasmid #39100 | JMJD6 | addgene partial sequence | sequence record 51874 | T7 5'-TAATACGACTCACTATAGGG-3'
TTTTGTTTAACTTTAAGAAGGAGATATACCATGGGCAGCAGCCATCATCATCATCATCACAGCAGCGGCC
TGGTGCCGCGCGGCAGCCATATGAACCACAAGAGCAAGAAGCGCATCCGCGAGGCCAAGCGGAGTGCGCG
GCCGGAGCTCAAGGACTCGCTGGATTGGACCCGGCACAACTACTACGAGAGCTTCTCGCTGAGCCCGGCG
GCCGTGGCGGATAACGTGGAAAGGGCAGATGCTTTACAGCTGTCTGTGGAAGAATTTGTGGAGCGGTATG
AAAGACCTTACAAGCCCGTGGTTTTGTTGAATGCGCAAGAGGGCTGGTCTGCGCAGGAGAAATGGACTCT
GGAGCGCCTAAAAAGGAAATATCGGAACCAGAAGTTCAAGTGTGGTGAGGATAACGATGGCTACTCAGTG
AAGATGAAGATGAAATACTACATCGAGTACATGGAGAGCACTCGAGATGATAGTCCCCTTTACATCTTTG
ACAGCAGCTATGGTGAACACCCTAAAAGAAGGAAACTTTTGGAAGACTACAAGGTGCCAAAGTTTTTCAC
TGATGACCTTTTCCAGTATGCTGGGGAGAAGCGCAGGCCCCCTTACAGGTGGTTTGTGATGGGGCCACCA
CGCTCCGGAACTGGGATTCACATCGACCCTCTGGGAACCAGTGCCTGGAATGCCTTAGTTCAGGGCCACA
AGCGCTGGTGCCTGTTTCCTACCAGCACTCCCAGGGAACTCATCAAAGTGACCCGAGACGAAGGAGGGAA
CCAGCAAGACGAAGCTATTACCTGGTTTAATGTTATTTATCCCCGGACACAGCTTCCAACCTGGCCACCT
GAATTCAAACCCCTGGAAATCTTACAAAA
