[The description below was written by a language model from this plasmid's Addgene catalogue record.]
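Description:
JMJD6 is a bacterial expression plasmid built on the pET28a backbone, carrying a human JMJD6 coding sequence (also known as PTDSR or PSR, annotated here as isoform 2) for production of recombinant protein in E. coli. The stated purpose is expression for structure determination, and the record cautions that the insert may not be the full open reading frame. This is typical of constructs trimmed to a crystallisable domain, and the entry links the insert to a deposited crystal structure. The recorded insert size of 25 bp cannot be correct for a protein-coding fragment and is presumably a data-entry artefact; the actual construct boundaries are not given.

The protein is fused at its N terminus to a hexahistidine tag followed by a thrombin cleavage site, which allows purification by immobilised metal affinity chromatography and subsequent removal of the tag. The promoter is not explicitly listed, but pET28a vectors drive expression from a T7 promoter under lac operator control, and the T7 and T7-terminator sequencing primers recorded for this plasmid are consistent with the insert sitting in that cassette. Expression would therefore require a host supplying T7 RNA polymerase, whereas the listed Mach1 strain serves for propagation only. The plasmid is selected with kanamycin and is recorded as low copy. The insert was introduced by restriction enzyme cloning. No feature table accompanies the record, so other backbone elements cannot be confirmed beyond what is standard for pET28a. JMJD6 is a JmjC-domain protein, and this construct is suited to producing purified material for crystallography and related biochemical or biophysical work.
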