Addgene plasmid #39100: JMJD6
Purpose: Bacterial expression for structure determination; may not be full ORF
Depositing lab: Nicola Burgess-Brown. Depositing organization: University of Oxford.
Backbone
  Vector backbone: pET28a
  Backbone manufacturer: SGC
  Vector type: Bacterial Expression
Growth in bacteria
  Bacterial resistance: Kanamycin, 50 μg/mL
  Growth temperature: 37°C
  Growth strain: Mach1
  Copy number: Low Copy
Gene/Insert
  Gene/Insert name: JMJD6 (alt names: PTDSR protein [isoform 2]; PDB:3K2O)
  Species: H. sapiens (human)
  Insert size (bp): 25
  GenBank ID: PTDSR protein [isoform 2]
  Entrez Gene: JMJD6 (a.k.a. PSR, PTDSR, PTDSR1)
  Tag / fusion protein: His6-Thrombin (N terminal on insert)
  Cloning method: Restriction Enzyme
  Sequencing primers: 5′ T7; 3′ T7-term
Terms and licenses: Academic/Nonprofit Terms; Industry Terms: Not Available to Industry
How to cite: JMJD6 was a gift from Nicola Burgess-Brown (Addgene plasmid # 39100 ; http://n2t.net/addgene:39100 ; RRID:Addgene_39100)
